Addgene plasmid #166140: pAG416GAL-EGFP
Purpose: EGFP expression under the control of the Galactose-inducible promoter yeast. Contains CEN/ARS element for low copy within yeast.
Depositing lab: Daniel Jarosz. Depositing organization: Stanford University. Publication: Identification of protein aggregates in the aging vertebrate brain with prion-like and phase-separation properties. Harel I, Chen YR, Ziv I, Singh PP, Heinzer D, Navarro Negredo P, Goshtchevsky U, Wang W, Astre G, Moses E, McKay A, Machado BE, Hebestreit K, Yin S, Sanchez Alvarado A, Jarosz DF, Brunet A. Cell Rep. 2024 Jun 25;43(6):112787. doi: 10.1016/j.celrep.2023.112787. Epub 2024 May 28. PubMed 38810650.
Backbone
  Vector backbone: pRS416
  Vector type: Yeast Expression
  Selectable markers: URA3
Growth in bacteria
  Bacterial resistance: Ampicillin, 100 μg/mL
  Growth temperature: 37°C
  Growth strain: DH5alpha
  Copy number: High Copy
Gene/Insert
  Gene/Insert name: EGFP
  Species: Synthetic
  Promoter: GAL1
  Cloning method: Gateway Cloning
Terms and licenses: Academic/Nonprofit Terms; Industry Terms: Not Available to Industry
Depositor comments: Please visit https://doi.org/10.1101/2022.02.26.482115 for bioRxiv preprint. Also see Chen and Harel et al. 2024 (https://doi.org/10.1016/j.devcel.2024.04.014)
How to cite: pAG416GAL-EGFP was a gift from Daniel Jarosz (Addgene plasmid # 166140 ; http://n2t.net/addgene:166140 ; RRID:Addgene_166140)
