[The description below was written by a language model from this plasmid's Addgene catalogue record and pLannotate feature annotations shown in this document.]
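Description:
pAG416GAL-EGFP is a yeast expression shuttle plasmid of about 6.4 kb built on the pRS416 backbone. In Saccharomyces cerevisiae it is maintained at low copy by a CEN/ARS element (the CEN6 centromere fused to an autonomously replicating sequence) and selected through the URA3 auxotrophic marker, which is driven by its own promoter and can also be counterselected with 5-fluoroorotic acid. In E. coli it replicates at high copy from a ColE1/pUC-type origin and is selected with ampicillin via the β-lactamase gene. An f1 origin and short remnants of the pBluescript-derived cloning region (lac promoter and operator, lacZα fragment, flanking T3 and T7 promoters) are carried over from the parental vector. The small lacI, bom and rop fragments flagged in the annotation appear to be backbone remnants rather than functional parts.

The expression cassette places the EGFP coding sequence, the original mammalian codon-optimised enhanced GFP, between the Gal4-regulated GAL1 promoter and the CYC1 transcription terminator. EGFP is flanked by attB1 and attB2 sites, consistent with the recorded Gateway cloning method: these are the scars left when an insert is recombined into a destination vector. No fusion partner or epitope tag is annotated, so the plasmid should produce free EGFP when cells are induced with galactose. The record describes its purpose simply as galactose-inducible EGFP expression in yeast. It was deposited in connection with work on protein aggregates with prion-like and phase-separation properties, where such a plasmid could serve as a fluorescent control, although the record does not state that role explicitly.
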