Features (pLannotate 1.2.2; 24 found; start..end, strand, type, name):
     69..572     -  misc_feature   CEN/ARS: S. cerevisiae CEN6 centromere fused to an autonomously replicating sequence
    609..713     +  promoter       AmpR promoter: bla
    714..1574    +  CDS            AmpR: β-lactamase; bla; confers resistance to ampicillin, carbenicillin, and related antibiotics
   1745..2333    +  rep_origin     ori: high-copy-number ColE1/pMB1/pBR322/pUC origin of replication
   2516..2608    +  CDS            lacI (fragment): lac repressor; lacI; The lac repressor binds to the lac operator to inhibit transcription in E. coli. This inhibition can be relieved by adding lactose or isopropyl-β-D-thiogalactopyranoside (IPTG).
   2621..2642    +  protein_bind   CAP binding site: CAP binding activates transcription in the presence of cAMP. E. coli catabolite activator protein
   2657..2687    +  promoter       lac promoter: promoter for the E. coli lac operon
   2695..2711    +  protein_bind   lac operator: The lac repressor binds to the lac operator to inhibit transcription in E. coli. This inhibition can be relieved by adding lactose or isopropyl-β-D-thiogalactopyranoside (IPTG). lac repressor encoded by lacI
   2756..2774    +  promoter       T3 promoter: promoter for bacteriophage T3 RNA polymerase
   2798..3239    +  promoter       GAL1 promoter: S. cerevisiae GAL1; inducible promoter, regulated by Gal4
   3254..3274    +  misc_feature   MCS (fragment): pBluescript multiple cloning site
   3278..3302    +  protein_bind   attB1: mutant version of attB; recombination site for the Gateway® BP reaction BP Clonase™
   3320..4039    +  CDS            EGFP: the original enhanced GFP (Yang et al., 1996) mammalian codon-optimized
   4041..4065    -  protein_bind   attB2: mutant version of attB; recombination site for the Gateway® BP reaction BP Clonase™
   4069..4116    +  misc_feature   MCS (fragment): pBluescript multiple cloning site
   4117..4364    +  terminator     CYC1 terminator: S. cerevisiae CYC1; transcription terminator for CYC1
   4383..4401    -  promoter       T7 promoter: promoter for bacteriophage T7 RNA polymerase
   4409..4564    +  CDS            lacZα (fragment): LacZα fragment of β-galactosidase; lacZ fragment
   4568..4996    +  rep_origin     f1 ori (sequence partly withheld): f1 bacteriophage origin of replication; arrow indicates direction of (+) strand synthesis
   5024..5075    -  misc_feature   bom (fragment): basis of mobility region from pBR322
   5154..5957    -  CDS            URA3: orotidine-5'-phosphate decarboxylase, required for uracil biosynthesis; S. cerevisiae URA3; yeast auxotrophic marker, counterselectable with 5-fluoroorotic acid (5-FOA)
   5958..6173    -  promoter       URA3 promoter: S. cerevisiae URA3
   6181..6230    -  misc_feature   bom (fragment): basis of mobility region from pBR322
   6332..1       -  CDS            rop (fragment) (across the origin): Rop protein, which maintains plasmids at low copy number; rop
>Addgene plasmid #166140 | pAG416GAL-EGFP | addgene full sequence | sequence record 328576 | Addgene NGS Result
GACGAAAGGGCCTCGTGATACGCCTATTTTTATAGGTTAATGTCATGATAATAATGGTTTCTTAGACGGA
TCGCTTGCCTGTAACTTACACGCGCCTCGTATCTTTTAATGATGGAATAATTTGGGAATTTACTCTGTGT
TTATTTATTTTTATGTTTTGTATTTGGATTTTAGAAAGTAAATAAAGAAGGTAGAAGAGTTACGGAATGA
AGAAAAAAAAATAAACAAAGGTTTAAAAAATTTCAACAAAAAGCGTACTTTACATATATATTTATTAGAC
AAGAAAAGCAGATTAAATAGATATACATTCGATTAACGATAAGTAAAATGTAAAATCACAGGATTTTCGT
GTGTGGTCTTCTACACAGACAAGATGAAACAATTCGGCATTAATACCTGAGAGCAGGAAGAGCAAGATAA
AAGGTAGTATTTGTTGGCGATCCCCCTAGAGTCTTTTACATCTTCGGAAAACAAAAACTATTTTTTCTTT
AATTTCTTTTTTTACTTTCTATTTTTAATTTATATATTTATATTAAAAAATTTAAATTATAATTATTTTT
ATAGCACGTGATGAAAAGGACCCAGGTGGCACTTTTCGGGGAAATGTGCGCGGAACCCCTATTTGTTTAT
TTTTCTAAATACATTCAAATATGTATCCGCTCATGAGACAATAACCCTGATAAATGCTTCAATAATATTG
AAAAAGGAAGAGTATGAGTATTCAACATTTCCGTGTCGCCCTTATTCCCTTTTTTGCGGCATTTTGCCTT
CCTGTTTTTGCTCACCCAGAAACGCTGGTGAAAGTAAAAGATGCTGAAGATCAGTTGGGTGCACGAGTGG
GTTACATCGAACTGGATCTCAACAGCGGTAAGATCCTTGAGAGTTTTCGCCCCGAAGAACGTTTTCCAAT
GATGAGCACTTTTAAAGTTCTGCTATGTGGCGCGGTATTATCCCGTATTGACGCCGGGCAAGAGCAACTC
GGTCGCCGCATACACTATTCTCAGAATGACTTGGTTGAGTACTCACCAGTCACAGAAAAGCATCTTACGG
ATGGCATGACAGTAAGAGAATTATGCAGTGCTGCCATAACCATGAGTGATAACACTGCGGCCAACTTACT
TCTGACAACGATCGGAGGACCGAAGGAGCTAACCGCTTTTTTGCACAACATGGGGGATCATGTAACTCGC
CTTGATCGTTGGGAACCGGAGCTGAATGAAGCCATACCAAACGACGAGCGTGACACCACGATGCCTGTAG
CAATGGCAACAACGTTGCGCAAACTATTAACTGGCGAACTACTTACTCTAGCTTCCCGGCAACAATTAAT
AGACTGGATGGAGGCGGATAAAGTTGCAGGACCACTTCTGCGCTCGGCCCTTCCGGCTGGCTGGTTTATT
GCTGATAAATCTGGAGCCGGTGAGCGTGGGTCTCGCGGTATCATTGCAGCACTGGGGCCAGATGGTAAGC
CCTCCCGTATCGTAGTTATCTACACGACGGGGAGTCAGGCAACTATGGATGAACGAAATAGACAGATCGC
TGAGATAGGTGCCTCACTGATTAAGCATTGGTAACTGTCAGACCAAGTTTACTCATATATACTTTAGATT
GATTTAAAACTTCATTTTTAATTTAAAAGGATCTAGGTGAAGATCCTTTTTGATAATCTCATGACCAAAA
TCCCTTAACGTGAGTTTTCGTTCCACTGAGCGTCAGACCCCGTAGAAAAGATCAAAGGATCTTCTTGAGA
TCCTTTTTTTCTGCGCGTAATCTGCTGCTTGCAAACAAAAAAACCACCGCTACCAGCGGTGGTTTGTTTG
CCGGATCAAGAGCTACCAACTCTTTTTCCGAAGGTAACTGGCTTCAGCAGAGCGCAGATACCAAATACTG
TTCTTCTAGTGTAGCCGTAGTTAGGCCACCACTTCAAGAACTCTGTAGCACCGCCTACATACCTCGCTCT
GCTAATCCTGTTACCAGTGGCTGCTGCCAGTGGCGATAAGTCGTGTCTTACCGGGTTGGACTCAAGACGA
TAGTTACCGGATAAGGCGCAGCGGTCGGGCTGAACGGGGGGTTCGTGCACACAGCCCAGCTTGGAGCGAA
CGACCTACACCGAACTGAGATACCTACAGCGTGAGCTATGAGAAAGCGCCACGCTTCCCGAAGGGAGAAA
GGCGGACAGGTATCCGGTAAGCGGCAGGGTCGGAACAGGAGAGCGCACGAGGGAGCTTCCAGGGGGAAAC
GCCTGGTATCTTTATAGTCCTGTCGGGTTTCGCCACCTCTGACTTGAGCGTCGATTTTTGTGATGCTCGT
CAGGGGGGCGGAGCCTATGGAAAAACGCCAGCAACGCGGCCTTTTTACGGTTCCTGGCCTTTTGCTGGCC
TTTTGCTCACATGTTCTTTCCTGCGTTATCCCCTGATTCTGTGGATAACCGTATTACCGCCTTTGAGTGA
GCTGATACCGCTCGCCGCAGCCGAACGACCGAGCGCAGCGAGTCAGTGAGCGAGGAAGCGGAAGAGCGCC
CAATACGCAAACCGCCTCTCCCCGCGCGTTGGCCGATTCATTAATGCAGCTGGCACGACAGGTTTCCCGA
CTGGAAAGCGGGCAGTGAGCGCAACGCAATTAATGTGAGTTAGCTCACTCATTAGGCACCCCAGGCTTTA
CACTTTATGCTTCCGGCTCGTATGTTGTGTGGAATTGTGAGCGGATAACAATTTCACACAGGAAACAGCT
ATGACCATGATTACGCCAAGCGCGCAATTAACCCTCACTAAAGGGAACAAAAGCTGGAGCTCTAGTACGG
ATTAGAAGCCGCCGAGCGGGTGACAGCCCTCCGAAGGAAGACTCTCCTCCGTGCGTCCTCGTCTTCACCG
GTCGCGTTCCTGAAACGCAGATGTGCCTCGCGCCGCACTGCTCCGAACAATAAAGATTCTACAATACTAG
CTTTTATGGTTATGAAGAGGAAAAATTGGCAGTAACCTGGCCCCACAAACCTTCAAATGAACGAATCAAA
TTAACAACCATAGGATGATAATGCGATTAGTTTTTTAGCCTTATTTCTGGGGTAATTAATCAGCGAAGCG
ATGATTTTTGATCTATTAACAGATATATAAATGCAAAAACTGCATAACCACTTTAACTAATACTTTCAAC
ATTTTCGGTTTGTATTACTTCTTATTCAAATGTAATAAAAGTATCAACAAAAAATTGTTAATATACCTCT
ATACTTTAACGTCAAGGAGAAAAAACCCCGGATTCTAGAACTAGTGGATCCCCCATCACAAGTTTGTACA
AAAAAGCAGGCTTCGAAGGAGATAACAAAATGGTGAGCAAGGGCGAGGAGCTGTTCACCGGGGTGGTGCC
CATCCTGGTCGAGCTGGACGGCGACGTAAACGGCCACAAGTTCAGCGTGTCCGGCGAGGGCGAGGGCGAT
GCCACCTACGGCAAGCTGACCCTGAAGTTCATCTGCACCACCGGCAAGCTGCCCGTGCCCTGGCCCACCC
TCGTGACCACCCTGACCTACGGCGTGCAGTGCTTCAGCCGCTACCCCGACCACATGAAGCAGCACGACTT
CTTCAAGTCCGCCATGCCCGAAGGCTACGTCCAGGAGCGCACCATCTTCTTCAAGGACGACGGCAACTAC
AAGACCCGCGCCGAGGTGAAGTTCGAGGGCGACACCCTGGTGAACCGCATCGAGCTGAAGGGCATCGACT
TCAAGGAGGACGGCAACATCCTGGGGCACAAGCTGGAGTACAACTACAACAGCCACAACGTCTATATCAT
GGCCGACAAGCAGAAGAACGGCATCAAGGTGAACTTCAAGATCCGCCACAACATCGAGGACGGCAGCGTG
CAGCTCGCCGACCACTACCAGCAGAACACCCCCATCGGCGACGGCCCCGTGCTGCTGCCCGACAACCACT
ACCTGAGCACCCAGTCCGCCCTGAGCAAAGACCCCAACGAGAAGCGCGATCACATGGTCCTGCTGGAGTT
CGTGACCGCCGCCGGGATCACTCTCGGCATGGACGAGCTGTACAAGTAAGACCCAGCTTTCTTGTACAAA
GTGGTGATGGGCTGCAGGAATTCGATATCAAGCTTATCGATACCGTCGACCTCGAGTCATGTAATTAGTT
ATGTCACGCTTACATTCACGCCCTCCCCCCACATCCGCTCTAACCGAAAAGGAAGGAGTTAGACAACCTG
AAGTCTAGGTCCCTATTTATTTTTTTATAGTTATGTTAGTATTAAGAACGTTATTTATATTTCAAATTTT
TCTTTTTTTTCTGTACAGACGCGTGTACGCATGTAACATTATACTGAAAACCTTGCTTGAGAAGGTTTTG
GGACGCTCGAAGGCTTTAATTTGCGGCCGGTACCCAATTCGCCCTATAGTGAGTCGTATTACGCGCGCTC
ACTGGCCGTCGTTTTACAACGTCGTGACTGGGAAAACCCTGGCGTTACCCAACTTAATCGCCTTGCAGCA
CATCCCCCTTTCGCCAGCTGGCGTAATAGCGAAGAGGCCCGCACCGATCGCCCTTCCCAACAGTTGCGCA
GCCTGAATGGCGAATGG
[124 nt withheld, positions 4568-4691]
C
[91 nt withheld, positions 4693-4783]
A
[49 nt withheld, positions 4785-4833]
CCTTTGACGTTGGAGTCCACGTTCTTT
[37 nt withheld, positions 4861-4897]
ACCCTATCTCGGTCTATTCTTTTGATTTATAAGGGATTTTGCCGATTTCGGCCTATTGGTTAAAAAATGA
GCTGATTTAACAAAAATTTAACGCGAATTTTAACAAAATATTAACGCTTACAATTTCCTGATGCGGTATT
TTCTCCTTACGCATCTGTGCGGTATTTCACACCGCATAGGGTAATAACTGATATAATTAAATTGAAGCTC
TAATTTGTGAGTTTAGTATACATGCATTTACTTATAATACAGTTTTTTAGTTTTGCTGGCCGCATCTTCT
CAAATATGCTTCCCAGCCTGCTTTTCTGTAACGTTCACCCTCTACCTTAGCATCCCTTCCCTTTGCAAAT
AGTCCTCTTCCAACAATAATAATGTCAGATCCTGTAGAGACCACATCATCCACGGTTCTATACTGTTGAC
CCAATGCGTCTCCCTTGTCATCTAAACCCACACCGGGTGTCATAATCAACCAATCGTAACCTTCATCTCT
TCCACCCATGTCTCTTTGAGCAATAAAGCCGATAACAAAATCTTTGTCGCTCTTCGCAATGTCAACAGTA
CCCTTAGTATATTCTCCAGTAGATAGGGAGCCCTTGCATGACAATTCTGCTAACATCAAAAGGCCTCTAG
GTTCCTTTGTTACTTCTTCTGCCGCCTGCTTCAAACCGCTAACAATACCTGGGCCCACCACACCGTGTGC
ATTCGTAATGTCTGCCCATTCTGCTATTCTGTATACACCCGCAGAGTACTGCAATTTGACTGTATTACCA
ATGTCAGCAAATTTTCTGTCTTCGAAGAGTAAAAAATTGTACTTGGCGGATAATGCCTTTAGCGGCTTAA
CTGTGCCCTCCATGGAAAAATCAGTCAAGATATCCACATGTGTTTTTAGTAAACAAATTTTGGGACCTAA
TGCTTCAACTAACTCCAGTAATTCCTTGGTGGTACGAACATCCAATGAAGCACACAAGTTTGTTTGCTTT
TCGTGCATGATATTAAATAGCTTGGCAGCAACAGGACTAGGATGAGTAGCAGCACGTTCCTTATATGTAG
CTTTCGACATGATTTATCTTCGTTTCCTGCAGGTTTTTGTTCTGTGCAGTTGGGTTAAGAATACTGGGCA
ATTTCATGTTTCTTCAACACTACATATGCGTATATATACCAATCTAAGTCTGTGCTCCTTCCTTCGTTCT
TCCTTCTGTTCGGAGATTACCGAATCAAAAAAATTTCAAGGAAACCGAAATCAAAAAAAAGAATAAAAAA
AAAATGATGAATTGAAAAGGTGGTATGGTGCACTCTCAGTACAATCTGCTCTGATGCCGCATAGTTAAGC
CAGCCCCGACACCCGCCAACACCCGCTGACGCGCCCTGACGGGCTTGTCTGCTCCCGGCATCCGCTTACA
GACAAGCTGTGACCGTCTCCGGGAGCTGCATGTGTCAGAGGTTTTCACCGTCATCACCGAAACGCGCGA
